Addgene plasmid #24123: p3796 pGEX-16E2 (wt)
Depositing lab: Peter Howley. Depositing organization: Harvard Medical School. Publication: Bromodomain protein 4 mediates the papillomavirus E2 transcriptional activation function. Schweiger MR, You J, Howley PM. J Virol. 2006 May . 80(9):4276-85. 10.1128/JVI.80.9.4276-4285.2006 PubMed 16611886.
Backbone
  Vector backbone: pGEX
  Backbone size w/o insert (bp): 4900
  Vector type: Mammalian Expression
Growth in bacteria
  Bacterial resistance: Ampicillin, 100 μg/mL
  Growth temperature: 37°C
  Growth strain: DH5alpha
  Copy number: Unknown
Gene/Insert
  Gene/Insert name: HPV16 E2 WT
  Species: HPV
  Insert size (bp): 1100
  Mutation: None
  Tag / fusion protein: GST
  Cloning method: Restriction Enzyme
  Sequencing primers: 5′ Unknown
Terms and licenses: Academic/Nonprofit Terms; Industry Terms: Not Available to Industry
How to cite: p3796 pGEX-16E2 (wt) was a gift from Peter Howley (Addgene plasmid # 24123 ; http://n2t.net/addgene:24123 ; RRID:Addgene_24123)
