[The description below was written by a language model from this plasmid's Addgene catalogue record.]
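Description:
p3796 pGEX-16E2 (wt) is a pGEX-based plasmid carrying the wild-type E2 open reading frame of human papillomavirus type 16 (about 1.1 kb, no mutations) fused to glutathione S-transferase (GST). The backbone is listed at roughly 4.9 kb, and the insert was introduced by restriction enzyme cloning. The plasmid is selected in bacteria with ampicillin. The copy number is recorded as unknown, and no feature table is provided, so the promoter, origin of replication, position of the GST tag relative to E2 and any protease cleavage site are not stated.

The catalogue lists the vector type as "Mammalian Expression", which sits oddly with the backbone. pGEX vectors are generally bacterial expression plasmids that place an N-terminal GST fusion under an inducible tac promoter with a lacI repressor gene, giving recombinant protein in E. coli that can be purified on glutathione resin. The record does not resolve this discrepancy, so the classification should be treated with caution.

E2 is the papillomavirus regulatory protein that binds viral DNA and controls viral transcription and genome replication. The associated publication concerns the role of bromodomain protein 4 (Brd4) in mediating E2 transcriptional activation. A GST-E2 fusion of this kind would therefore fit affinity purification and GST pull-down or in vitro binding assays probing E2 interactions with cellular partners such as Brd4, with the wild-type construct likely serving as the reference for E2 variants, although the record does not state its specific use.
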