>Addgene plasmid #24123 | p3796 pGEX-16E2 (wt) | addgene partial sequence | sequence record 29896 | 24123 with pGEX-5
AATCGGACTGGTTCCGCGTGGATCCCCCATGGAGACTCTTTGCCAACGTTTAAATGTGTGTCAGGACAAA
ATACTAACACATTATGAAAATGATAGTACAGACCTACGTGACCATATAGACTATTGGAAACACATGCGCC
TAGAATGTGCTATTTATTACAAGGCCAGAGAAATGGGATTTAAACATATTAACCACCAGGTGGTGCCAAC
ACTGGCTGTATCAAAGAATAAAGCATTACAAGCAATTGAACTGCAACTAACGTTAGAAACAATATATAAC
TCACAATATAGTAATGAAAAGTGGACATTACAAGACGTTAGCCTTGAAGTGTATTTAACTGCACCAACAG
GATGTATAAAAAAACATGGATATACAGTGGAAGTGCAGTTTGATGGAGACATATGCAATACAATGCATTA
TACAAACTGGACACATATATATATTTGTGAAGAAGCATCAGTAACTGTGGTAGAGGGTCAAGTTGACTAT
TATGGTTTATATTATGTTCATGAAGGAATACGAACATATTTTGTGCAGNTTAAAGATGATGCNGANNATG
A
